>Addgene plasmid #35241 | panx2_L (OZ601) | depositor partial sequence | sequence record 42897 | panx2_L (OZ601) sequence 270 bps
TCTAGACCCGGGGAGCGCCCCTTCCAGTGTCGCATTTGCATGCGGAACTTTTCGAGCCCCAGCAAGCTTG
TCAGGCATACCCGTACTCATACCGGTGAAAAACCGTTTCAGTGTCGGATCTGTATGCGAAATTTCTCCAG
GCAGGACAACTTGGGCCGCCATCTACGTACGCACACCGGCGAGAAGCCATTCCAATGCCGAATATGCATG
CGCAACTTCAGTCAGAGCAACGTGCTGAGCAGGCACCTAAAAACCCACCTGAGGGGATCC
