>Addgene plasmid #35241 | panx2_L (OZ601) | addgene partial sequence | sequence record 44247 | OK-61
TCCAAGCTTTGGCGGCCGCTGACTACAAAGACGATGATGACAAATCTAGACCCGGGGAGCGCCCCTTCCA
GTGTCGCATTTGCATGCGGAACTTTTCGAGCCCCAGCAAGCTTGTCAGGCATACCCGTACTCATACCGGT
GAAAAACCGTTTCAGTGTCGGATCTGTATGCGAAATTTCTCCAGGCAGGACAACTTGGGCCGCCATCTAC
GTACGCACACCGGCGAGAAGCCATTCCAATGCCGAATATGCATGCGCAACTTCAGTCAGAGCAACGTGCT
GAGCAGGCACCTAAAAACCCACCTGAGGGGATCCTCTGCACAGTAGTAACTAGAGACTAGAAAAAGGCCG
ACAAGTCCCGCTCCGCTGAAGATCCTGGCGTAATAGCGAAGAGGCCCGCACCGATCGCCCTTCCCAACAG
TTGCGCAGCCTGAATGGCGAATGGG
[124 nt withheld, positions 446-569]
C
[91 nt withheld, positions 571-661]
A
[49 nt withheld, positions 663-711]
CCTTTGACGTTGGAGTCCACGTTCTTT
[37 nt withheld, positions 739-775]
ACCCTATCTCGGTATATTCTTTTGATTT
