[The description below was written by a language model from this plasmid's Addgene catalogue record.]
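Description:
panx2_L (OZ601) is a low-copy bacterial plasmid built on the MG414 backbone (about 5.5 kb without insert) that carries an engineered zinc finger array designed to recognise the left half of a nuclease target site in the zebrafish (D. rerio) gene panx2. It is selected with kanamycin and must be propagated in a host carrying the lacIq allele of the lac repressor, such as XL1 Blue, which suggests that expression of the array is under lac-type control. The record does not state the promoter, the origin of replication or any other backbone features. The roughly 270 bp insert lies between XbaI and BamHI sites, both of which are retained, so the array can be excised as a cassette. The plasmid encodes only the DNA-binding array and does not contain any panx2 sequence.

The construct is a source plasmid rather than a working nuclease vector. To make a functional zinc finger nuclease, the array must be subcloned into a separate expression vector that fuses it to the FokI cleavage domain. It must then be paired with the complementary right half-site array, panx2_R (OZ602). The choice among the heterodimeric FokI vectors suggested by the depositor depends on whether the spacer between the half-sites is 5–6 bp or 7 bp. The array comes from work using the OPEN (oligomerized pool engineering) selection approach. In a bacterial two-hybrid assay it gave 8.9-fold activation on its nine-base-pair target. According to the record, it has not yet been tested as a nuclease for its ability to induce mutations at the panx2 locus in zebrafish.
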