Addgene plasmid #35241: panx2_L (OZ601)
Depositing lab: Keith Joung. Depositing organization: Massachusetts General Hospital. Publication: Rapid "open-source" engineering of customized zinc-finger nucleases for highly efficient gene modification. Maeder ML, Thibodeau-Beganny S, Osiak A, Wright DA, Anthony RM, Eichtinger M, Jiang T, Foley JE, Winfrey RJ, Townsend JA, Unger-Wallace E, Sander JD, Muller-Lerch F, Fu F, Pearlberg J, Goebel C, Dassie JP, Pruett-Miller SM, Porteus MH, Sgroi DC, Iafrate AJ, Dobbs D, McCray PB, Cathomen T, Voytas DF, Joung JK. Mol Cell. 2008 Jul 25. 31(2):294-301. 10.1016/j.molcel.2008.06.016 PubMed 18657511.
Backbone
  Vector backbone: MG414
  Backbone size w/o insert (bp): 5493
  Vector type: Zebrafish Targeting
Growth in bacteria
  Bacterial resistance: Kanamycin, 50 μg/mL
  Growth temperature: 37°C
  Growth strain: XL1 Blue
  Growth instructions: Requires a bacterial strain such as XL1 Blue, that expresses the lacIq allele of lac repressor
  Copy number: Low Copy
Gene/Insert
  Gene/Insert name: Zinc finger array targeting panx2 (alt name: panx2)
  Species: D. rerio (zebrafish)
  Insert size (bp): 270
  Entrez Gene: panx2 (a.k.a. si:ch211-192n14.2)
  Cloning method: Restriction Enzyme; 5′ cloning site XbaI (not destroyed); 3′ cloning site BamHI (not destroyed)
  Sequencing primers: 5′ OK.61 GGGTAGTACGATGACGGAACCTGTC
Terms and licenses: Academic/Nonprofit Terms; Industry Terms: Not Available to Industry
Depositor comments: This plasmid encodes a zinc finger array targeting half of a target sequence in the zebrafish gene panx2. Please note that this plasmid does NOT contain the panx2 sequence. Users must order the complementary plasmid panx2_R (OZ602) [Addgene plasmid 35242] in order to create a zinc finger nuclease (ZFN) pair to introduce targeted mutations into this specific zebrafish gene. Users will also need to clone the zinc finger (ZF) insert of this plasmid into a zinc finger nuclease (ZFN) vector to express a FOKI fusion product. Examples of possible ZFN expression vectors that can be used are: pST1374 (Addgene plasmid 13426), pMLM290/292 (Addgene plasmids 21872 & 21873), pMLM800/802 (Addgene plasmids 27202 & 27203). The difference between pMLM800/802 and pMLM290/292 is the length of the “spacer” sequence in the full ZFN target site. If the spacer is 7 bp, scientists should use pMLM800/802. If the spacer is 5 or 6 bps, scientists should use pMLM290/292. pMLM290/292 is identical to pST1374 except that it harbors two mutations in the FokI nuclease domain (Q486E, I499L; aka the “-“ mutation see Miller et al., Nat. Biotech 2007, PMID 17603475) which confers heterodimeric behavior on these domains This zinc finger array was tested for binding activity to the sequence 5'-GCAGAGGGC-3' in a bacterial two hybrid assay, and resulted in 8.9 fold activation. However, this array has not yet been tested for activity as a zinc finger nuclease (i.e. for its ability to induce mutations at the intended locus). Scientists using this zinc finger array in a publication should notify and acknowledge NIH grant number R01 GM088040 in the publication. Other Articles: "Oligomerized pool engineering (OPEN): an 'open-source' protocol for making customized zinc-finger arrays." Maeder ML et al. (Nat Protoc. 2009 Sept 17. 4(10):1471-1501. Pubmed ID: 19798082) "Targeted mutagenesis in zebrafish using customized zinc-finger nucleases." Foley JE et al. (Nat Protoc. 2009 Dec 3. 4(12):1855-1867. Pubmed ID: 20010934)
How to cite: panx2_L (OZ601) was a gift from Keith Joung (Addgene plasmid # 35241 ; http://n2t.net/addgene:35241 ; RRID:Addgene_35241)
